>Addgene plasmid #25039 | pMIR-CDH1 mutUTR | addgene partial sequence | sequence record 30993 | 25039 with M13pUC-fwd
CGGCGCATACAAAAACCAACACACAGATCCAATGAAAATAAAAGATCCTTTATTAAGCTTCAAACCACGG
ATCTTGTGTCAGAAACACATGTTGAGACTCCTCCATTCCTTCCAGAATTTTCAGAGATGAGGTAGACCCA
CCTCAATCATCCTCAGCATCAGTTTGCTAAATTGCCAGGCTCAATGACAAGCTCTCCTGCCATCTCCAAG
CCCACTTTTCATAGTTCCGCTCTGAGAAACGCTGCAGCACTTTAGGCACTATTCTAAGTCCTGGAGTATA
TCACTCTTGCTTCAGAGCTAAATAAACATTAATGAACACACTTACTCAGAACAAGTCACTGGATAGCTGC
CCATTGCAAGTTACATACTCAGGAGATGAAAGAGGGAAGCCATTAAAGGTCTTCAGAGTAGACAATACCT
AGTCAAGATGTGGCCAGACAAAGACACAAACTTCTTACCCTAAAAGAGCCCAATAATTTCTGCATCAGAG
AACTCCTATCTTGGGCAAAGCAACTGAATTCAGGAGTGAGAGTTGATATTAAAACATGGAGGCTGGGCAC
AGCAGCTCATGCCCACAATCCCAGCACTTTGGGGGGCCAAGGCAGAAGGATTGCTTGAGGCCAGGAGTTT
AAGACCAGCTTGGGCAACATAGCAAGACCCCATCTGTACAAAAAAATAAAAAGGAGGCTGGTGGGAGAAC
TGCTTGAGCCCCAGAGTTTGAGGTTACAGTGAGCTATGATCACATCACTGCATCCCAGGCCTGGGCGATG
GAGCGAAACTGTCTCTTAAAAAATGGCAGGGAGTTGGGGAGCTGGGCAGGTGCAGTGGCTCATGTCTGTA
ATCCCAATACTCTGGGAGGCCAAGATGGGAGGATCACTTACTAGTGCGCAGCTTTCATCACTCGAGCAAT
TTGGA
