[The description below was written by a language model from this plasmid's Addgene catalogue record.]
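Description:
pMIR-CDH1 mutUTR is a mammalian luciferase reporter plasmid built on the commercial pMIR-report backbone (about 6.5 kb without insert), designed for testing microRNA regulation of a cloned 3′ untranslated region. It is maintained in E. coli as a high-copy plasmid under ampicillin selection, and the record lists puromycin as the selectable marker for mammalian cells. No feature table is provided, and the catalogue fields do not name the promoter driving the luciferase or the replication origin.

The insert is an 819 bp partial 3′UTR of human CDH1, the gene encoding E-cadherin, which was amplified from normal human genomic DNA and cloned between SpeI and HindIII sites. The use of a luciferase-directed forward sequencing primer is consistent with the fragment lying downstream of the luciferase coding sequence, so that it acts as the reporter transcript's 3′UTR. This version carries a six-nucleotide substitution, made by site-directed mutagenesis, within the predicted miR-9 binding site, which is meant to abolish pairing with that microRNA.

In this type of assay, a microRNA that binds the cloned UTR lowers luciferase output. A reporter with a disrupted target site should escape that repression. The construct therefore serves as the specificity control alongside a corresponding wild-type CDH1 UTR reporter, showing whether any reduction in signal depends on direct interaction of miR-9 with that site. The associated study examined miR-9 as a MYC/MYCN-activated microRNA that regulates E-cadherin and influences cancer metastasis.
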