Addgene plasmid #25039: pMIR-CDH1 mutUTR
Depositing lab: Bob Weinberg. Depositing organization: Whitehead Institute for Biomedical Research. Publication: miR-9, a MYC/MYCN-activated microRNA, regulates E-cadherin and cancer metastasis. Ma L, Young J, Prabhala H, Pan E, Mestdagh P, Muth D, Teruya-Feldstein J, Reinhardt F, Onder TT, Valastyan S, Westermann F, Speleman F, Vandesompele J, Weinberg RA. Nat Cell Biol. 2010 Mar . 12(3):247-56. 10.1038/ncb2024 PubMed 20173740.
Backbone
  Vector backbone: pMIR-report
  Backbone manufacturer: Ambion
  Backbone size w/o insert (bp): 6470
  Vector type: Mammalian Expression, Luciferase
  Selectable markers: Puromycin
Growth in bacteria
  Bacterial resistance: Ampicillin, 100 μg/mL
  Growth temperature: 37°C
  Growth strain: DH5alpha
  Copy number: High Copy
Gene/Insert
  Gene/Insert name: CDH1 mutant 3'UTR (alt name: CDH1)
  Species: H. sapiens (human)
  Insert size (bp): 819
  Mutation: substitution of 6nt within the miR-9 binding site from CAAAGA to GTTTCT.
  Entrez Gene: CDH1 (a.k.a. Arc-1, BCDS1, CD324, CDHE, ECAD, LCAM, UVO)
  Cloning method: Restriction Enzyme; 5′ cloning site SpeI (unknown if destroyed); 3′ cloning site HindIII (unknown if destroyed)
  Sequencing primers: 5′ Luc-F; 3′ M13/pUC Forward
Terms and licenses: Academic/Nonprofit Terms; Industry Terms: Not Available to Industry
Depositor comments: A partial CDH1 3'UTR (819bp) was PCR-amplified from normal human genomic DNA and cloned into the pMIR-report vector. The mutant construct of the CDH1 3′ UTR was generated with a QuikChange Site-Directed Mutagenesis Kit (Stratagene).
How to cite: pMIR-CDH1 mutUTR was a gift from Bob Weinberg (Addgene plasmid # 25039 ; http://n2t.net/addgene:25039 ; RRID:Addgene_25039)
